Addgene plasmid #180786: UPB-colon (UPB4)
Purpose: Unique Projection Barcode (UPB4)-Colon for Projection-seq
Depositing lab: Rui Chang. Depositing organization: Yale University. Publication: A multidimensional coding architecture of the vagal interoceptive system. Zhao Q, Yu CD, Wang R, Xu QJ, Dai Pra R, Zhang L, Chang RB. Nature. 2022 Mar;603(7903):878-884. doi: 10.1038/s41586-022-04515-5. Epub 2022 Mar 16. PubMed 35296859.
Backbone
  Vector backbone: AAVrg-CAG-tdTomato-WPRE-SV40 (Addgene, Plasmid #59462)
  Backbone manufacturer: Edward Boyden
  Backbone size w/o insert (bp): 6150
  Total vector size (bp): 6528
  Vector type: Mammalian Expression, AAV
Growth in bacteria
  Bacterial resistance: Ampicillin, 100 μg/mL
  Growth temperature: 37°C
  Growth strain: NEB Stable
  Copy number: Low Copy
Gene/Insert
  Gene/Insert name: hM3Dq ( partial ) (alt names: CHRM3; CHRM3 cholinergic receptor muscarinic 3)
  Species: Synthetic
  Insert size (bp): 378
  Promoter: CAG
  Cloning method: Gibson Cloning
  Sequencing primers: 5′ catcgataccgtcgacatcgatgggccttagggaac; 3′ ctgctcgaagcggccgcaaccagcgatggctgtgcc
Terms and licenses: Academic/Nonprofit Terms; Industry Terms: Not Available to Industry
How to cite: UPB-colon (UPB4) was a gift from Rui Chang (Addgene plasmid # 180786 ; http://n2t.net/addgene:180786 ; RRID:Addgene_180786)
