[The description below was written by a language model from this plasmid's Addgene catalogue record and pLannotate feature annotations shown in this document.]
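Description:
UPB-colon (UPB4) is an AAV transfer plasmid for mammalian expression, built on an AAV-CAG-tdTomato-WPRE-SV40 backbone and intended for packaging into retrograde AAV (the backbone name carries the "AAVrg" designation). It is one of a set of Unique Projection Barcode vectors for Projection-seq, with this barcode assigned to the colon. The plasmid is maintained in E. coli through a ColE1/pUC-type origin and selected with ampicillin via the β-lactamase gene. An f1 origin and lacZα/lacI remnants from the cloning backbone are also present. The catalogue lists it as low copy and grown in a recombination-deficient strain, which is common practice for preserving the repeat-rich ITRs.

Between the two AAV2 inverted terminal repeats, which provide the signals for genome replication and encapsidation, sits a single expression cassette. The CAG promoter (CMV enhancer, chicken β-actin promoter and chimeric β-actin/β-globin intron) drives the tdTomato red fluorescent protein. This is followed by WPRE to enhance transcript stability and expression, and then by the barcode insert, placed just upstream of the SV40 polyadenylation signal. The insert is a 378 bp synthetic partial fragment recorded as hM3Dq (CHRM3-derived). The automated annotation labels the region as a CHRM1 fragment instead, probably reflecting homology among muscarinic receptors. Because it lies in the 3′ untranslated region after the tdTomato stop, the fragment appears to serve as a transcribed sequence tag rather than a functional receptor.

In use, virus carrying a given barcode would presumably be delivered to a target organ, labelling the innervating neurons with tdTomato and marking their polyadenylated transcripts with an organ-specific tag readable by single-cell RNA sequencing. The sequenced record is slightly shorter than the stated total size.
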