Features (pLannotate 1.2.2; 19 found; start..end, strand, type, name):
    192..440     +  enhancer       CMV enhancer (fragment): human cytomegalovirus immediate early enhancer
    442..719     +  promoter       chicken β-actin promoter: No description available
    720..855     +  intron         hybrid intron (fragment): hybrid between chicken β-actin (CBA) and minute virus of mice (MMV) introns (Gray et al., 2011)
    944..1074    +  intron         chimeric intron (fragment): chimera between introns from chicken β-actin and rabbit β-globin
   1072..1134    +  CDS            HBB (fragment): HBB_LEPEU - Experimental evidence at protein level: Swiss-Prot protein existence level 1. Involved in oxygen transport from the lung to the various peripheral tissues. From Lepus europaeus (European hare).
   1146..2573    +  CDS            tdTomato: tdTomato is a basic (constitutively fluorescent) orange fluorescent protein published in 2004, derived from Discosoma sp.. It is reported to be a somewhat slowly-maturing tandem dimer with low acid sensitivity.
   2577..2601    +  misc_feature   MCS (fragment): pBluescript multiple cloning site
   2601..3189    +  misc_feature   WPRE: woodchuck hepatitis virus posttranscriptional regulatory element
   3210..3524    +  CDS            CHRM1 (fragment): ACM1_HUMAN - Experimental evidence at protein level: Swiss-Prot protein existence level 1. The muscarinic acetylcholine receptor mediates various cellular responses, including inhibition of adenylate cyclase, breakdown of phosphoinositides and modulation of potassium channels through the action of G proteins. Primary transducing effect is Pi turnover. From Homo sapiens (Human).
   3552..3673    -  polyA_signal   SV40 poly(A) signal: SV40 polyadenylation signal
   3696..3764    -  CDS            large T antigen (fragment): large T antigen from SV40 (simian virus 40)
   3835..3968    +  repeat_region  AAV2 ITR: inverted terminal repeat of adeno-associated virus serotype 2 inverted
   3962..4018    -  CDS            lacI (fragment): lac repressor; lacI; The lac repressor binds to the lac operator to inhibit transcription in E. coli. This inhibition can be relieved by adding lactose or isopropyl-β-D-thiogalactopyranoside (IPTG).
   4201..4789    -  rep_origin     ori: high-copy-number ColE1/pMB1/pBR322/pUC origin of replication
   4960..5820    -  CDS            AmpR: β-lactamase; bla; confers resistance to ampicillin, carbenicillin, and related antibiotics
   5821..5925    -  promoter       AmpR promoter: bla
   5978..6406    -  rep_origin     f1 ori (sequence partly withheld): f1 bacteriophage origin of replication; arrow indicates direction of (+) strand synthesis
   6411..4       -  CDS            lacZα (fragment) (across the origin): LacZα fragment of β-galactosidase; lacZ fragment
   6475..131     -  repeat_region  AAV2 ITR (fragment) (across the origin): inverted terminal repeat of adeno-associated virus serotype 2 inverted
>Addgene plasmid #180786 | UPB-colon (UPB4) | addgene full sequence | sequence record 369371 | Addgene NGS Result
GCTGCGCGCTCGCTCGCTCACTGAGGCCGCCCGGGCAAAGCCCGGGCGTCGGGCGACCTTTGGTCGCCCG
GCCTCAGTGAGCGAGCGAGCGCGCAGAGAGGGAGTGGCCAACTCCATCACTAGGGGTTCCTTGTAGTTAA
TGATTAACCCGCCATGCTACTTATCTACGTAGCCATGCTCTAGGAAGAGTACCATTGACGTCAATAATGA
CGTATGTTCCCATAGTAACGCCAATAGGGACTTTCCATTGACGTCAATGGGTGGAGTATTTACGGTAAAC
TGCCCACTTGGCAGTACATCAAGTGTATCATATGCCAAGTACGCCCCCTATTGACGTCAATGACGGTAAA
TGGCCCGCCTGGCATTATGCCCAGTACATGACCTTATGGGACTTTCCTACTTGGCAGTACATCTACGTAT
TAGTCATCGCTATTACCATGGTCGAGGTGAGCCCCACGTTCTGCTTCACTCTCCCCATCTCCCCCCCCTC
CCCACCCCCAATTTTGTATTTATTTATTTTTTAATTATTTTGTGCAGCGATGGGGGCGGGGGGGGGGGGG
GGGCGCGCGCCRGGSGGGGSGGGGSGGGGSGRGGGGSGGGGSGGGGSGRGGSGGRGAGGKGCGGCGGCAG
CCAATCAGAGCGGCGCGCTCCGAAAGTTTCCTTTTATGGCGAGGCGGCGGCGGCGGCGGCCCTATAAAAA
GCGAAGCGCGCGGCGGGCGGGAGTCGCTGCGCGCTGCCTTCGCCCCGTGCCCCGCTCCGCCGCCGCCTCG
CGCCGCCCGCCCCGGCTCTGACTGACCGCGTTACTCCCACAGGTGAGCGGGCGGGACGGCCCTTCTCCTC
CGGGCTGTAATTAGCGCTTGGTTTAATGACGGCTTGTTTCTTTTCTGTGGCTGCGTGAAAGCCTTGAGGG
GCTCCGGGAGGGCCCTTTGTGCGGGGGGAGCGGCTCGGGGCTGTCCGCGGGGGGACGGCTGCCTTCGGGG
GGGACGGGGCAGGGCGGGGTTCGGCTTCTGGCGTGTGACCGGCGGCTCTAGAGCCTCTGCTAACCATGTT
CATGCCTTCTTCTTTTTCCTACAGCTCCTGGGCAACGTGCTGGTTATTGTGCTGTCTCATCATTTTGGCA
AAGAATTGGATCCGGTACCGCCACCATGGTGAGTAAGGGCGAGGAAGTGATCAAAGAGTTCATGCGGTTT
AAGGTGAGAATGGAAGGAAGCATGAACGGCCACGAGTTCGAAATTGAGGGAGAAGGAGAGGGACGGCCCT
ACGAGGGCACCCAGACAGCCAAGCTGAAAGTGACAAAGGGCGGGCCTCTGCCATTCGCTTGGGACATCCT
GAGCCCACAGTTTATGTACGGCTCCAAGGCCTATGTGAAACATCCAGCTGACATTCCCGATTATAAGAAA
CTGAGCTTCCCCGAGGGGTTTAAGTGGGAAAGAGTGATGAACTTCGAGGACGGAGGCCTGGTGACTGTGA
CCCAGGACAGCTCCCTGCAGGATGGGACCCTGATCTACAAGGTGAAAATGAGAGGGACAAATTTTCCCCC
TGATGGACCTGTGATGCAGAAGAAAACTATGGGATGGGAGGCCTCCACCGAAAGGCTGTATCCACGCGAC
GGGGTGCTGAAAGGAGAAATCCACCAGGCTCTGAAGCTGAAAGATGGGGGACATTACCTGGTGGAGTTCA
AGACAATCTACATGGCCAAGAAACCTGTGCAGCTGCCAGGCTACTATTACGTGGACACAAAACTGGATAT
CACTTCACACAACGAGGACTACACTATTGTGGAGCAGTATGAACGGAGCGAGGGGAGACACCATCTGTTC
CTGGGCCATGGGACTGGAAGTACCGGCTCAGGGTCTAGTGGAACCGCCTCAAGCGAGGATAACAATATGG
CTGTGATCAAAGAGTTCATGAGGTTTAAGGTGCGCATGGAGGGCAGCATGAATGGGCACGAATTTGAGAT
TGAAGGAGAGGGCGAAGGGAGGCCTTACGAGGGCACACAGACTGCCAAGCTGAAAGTGACCAAGGGAGGA
CCACTGCCTTTCGCTTGGGATATCCTGTCTCCTCAGTTTATGTACGGAAGTAAGGCCTATGTCAAGCATC
CCGCTGACATTCCTGATTACAAGAAACTGTCTTTCCCAGAGGGCTTTAAGTGGGAGAGAGTGATGAATTT
TGAAGATGGAGGCCTGGTGACCGTGACACAGGACTCCTCTCTGCAGGATGGCACTCTGATCTACAAAGTC
AAAATGCGCGGCACCAATTTTCCACCCGATGGGCCCGTGATGCAGAAGAAAACAATGGGGTGGGAGGCCA
GCACTGAACGGCTGTATCCTAGAGACGGAGTGCTGAAGGGCGAAATCCACCAGGCCCTGAAGCTGAAAGA
CGGCGGCCACTACCTGGTGGAGTTCAAAACCATCTACATGGCCAAGAAACCAGTGCAGCTGCCCGGCTAT
TACTATGTGGACACCAAGCTGGATATCACATCCCACAATGAAGACTACACCATTGTGGAACAGTATGAGA
GGTCTGAAGGACGCCACCATCTGTTTCTGTACGGCATGGATGAGCTGTATAAGTAAGAATTCGATATCAA
GCTTATCGATAATCAACCTCTGGATTACAAAATTTGTGAAAGATTGACTGGTATTCTTAACTATGTTGCT
CCTTTTACGCTATGTGGATACGCTGCTTTAATGCCTTTGTATCATGCTATTGCTTCCCGTATGGCTTTCA
TTTTCTCCTCCTTGTATAAATCCTGGTTGCTGTCTCTTTATGAGGAGTTGTGGCCCGTTGTCAGGCAACG
TGGCGTGGTGTGCACTGTGTTTGCTGACGCAACCCCCACTGGTTGGGGCATTGCCACCACCTGTCAGCTC
CTTTCCGGGACTTTCGCTTTCCCCCTCCCTATTGCCACGGCGGAACTCATCGCCGCCTGCCTTGCCCGCT
GCTGGACAGGGGCTCGGCTGTTGGGCACTGACAATTCCGTGGTGTTGTCGGGGAAATCATCGTCCTTTCC
TTGGCTGCTCGCCTGTGTTGCCACCTGGATTCTGCGCGGGACGTCCTTCTGCTACGTCCCTTCGGCCCTC
AATCCAGCGGACCTTCCTTCCCGCGGCCTGCTGCCGGCTCTGCGGCCTCTTCCGCGTCTTCGCCTTCGCC
CTCAGACGAGTCGGATCTCCCTTTGGGCCGCCTCCCCGCATCGATACCGTCGACATCGATGGGCCTTAGG
GAACTTGGCCTGTGACCTCTGGCTTGCCATTGACTGCGTAGCCAGCAATGCCTCTGTTATGAATCTTCTG
GTCATCAGCTTTGACAGATACTTTTCCATCACGAGGCCGCTCACGTACCGAGCCAAACGAACAACAAAGA
GAGCCGGTGTGATGATCGGTCTGGCTTGGGTCATCTCCTTTGTCCTTTGGGCTCCTGCCATCTTGTTCTG
GCAATACTTTGTTGGAAAGAGAACTGTGCCTCCGGGAGAGTGCTTCATTCAGTTCCTCAGTGAGCCCACC
ATTACTTTTGGCACAGCCATCGCTGGTTGCGGCCGCTTCGAGCAGACATGATAAGATACATTGATGAGTT
TGGACAAACCACAACTAGAATGCAGTGAAAAAAATGCTTTATTTGTGAAATTTGTGATGCTATTGCTTTA
TTTGTAACCATTATAAGCTGCAATAAACAAGTTAACAACAACAATTGCATTCATTTTATGTTTCAGGTTC
AGGGGGAGATGTGGGAGGTTTTTTAAAGCAAGTAAAACCTCTACAAATGTGGTAAAATCGATAAGGATCT
TCCTAGAGCATGGCTACGTAGATAAGTAGCATGGCGGGTTAATCATTAACTACAAGGAACCCCTAGTGAT
GGAGTTGGCCACTCCCTCTCTGCGCGCTCGCTCGCTCACTGAGGCCGGGCGACCAAAGGTCGCCCGACGC
CCGGGCTTTGCCCGGGCGGCCTCAGTGAGCGAGCGAGCGCGCAGCTGCATTAATGAATCGGCCAACGCGC
GGGGAGAGGCGGTTTGCGTATTGGGCGCTCTTCCGCTTCCTCGCTCACTGACTCGCTGCGCTCGGTCGTT
CGGCTGCGGCGAGCGGTATCAGCTCACTCAAAGGCGGTAATACGGTTATCCACAGAATCAGGGGATAACG
CAGGAAAGAACATGTGAGCAAAAGGCCAGCAAAAGGCCAGGAACCGTAAAAAGGCCGCGTTGCTGGCGTT
TTTCCATAGGCTCCGCCCCCCTGACGAGCATCACAAAAATCGACGCTCAAGTCAGAGGTGGCGAAACCCG
ACAGGACTATAAAGATACCAGGCGTTTCCCCCTGGAAGCTCCCTCGTGCGCTCTCCTGTTCCGACCCTGC
CGCTTACCGGATACCTGTCCGCCTTTCTCCCTTCGGGAAGCGTGGCGCTTTCTCATAGCTCACGCTGTAG
GTATCTCAGTTCGGTGTAGGTCGTTCGCTCCAAGCTGGGCTGTGTGCACGAACCCCCCGTTCAGCCCGAC
CGCTGCGCCTTATCCGGTAACTATCGTCTTGAGTCCAACCCGGTAAGACACGACTTATCGCCACTGGCAG
CAGCCACTGGTAACAGGATTAGCAGAGCGAGGTATGTAGGCGGTGCTACAGAGTTCTTGAAGTGGTGGCC
TAACTACGGCTACACTAGAAGAACAGTATTTGGTATCTGCGCTCTGCTGAAGCCAGTTACCTTCGGAAAA
AGAGTTGGTAGCTCTTGATCCGGCAAACAAACCACCGCTGGTAGCGGTGGTTTTTTTGTTTGCAAGCAGC
AGATTACGCGCAGAAAAAAAGGATCTCAAGAAGATCCTTTGATCTTTTCTACGGGGTCTGACGCTCAGTG
GAACGAAAACTCACGTTAAGGGATTTTGGTCATGAGATTATCAAAAAGGATCTTCACCTAGATCCTTTTA
AATTAAAAATGAAGTTTTAAATCAATCTAAAGTATATATGAGTAAACTTGGTCTGACAGTTACCAATGCT
TAATCAGTGAGGCACCTATCTCAGCGATCTGTCTATTTCGTTCATCCATAGTTGCCTGACTCCCCGTCGT
GTAGATAACTACGATACGGGAGGGCTTACCATCTGGCCCCAGTGCTGCAATGATACCGCGAGACCCACGC
TCACCGGCTCCAGATTTATCAGCAATAAACCAGCCAGCCGGAAGGGCCGAGCGCAGAAGTGGTCCTGCAA
CTTTATCCGCCTCCATCCAGTCTATTAATTGTTGCCGGGAAGCTAGAGTAAGTAGTTCGCCAGTTAATAG
TTTGCGCAACGTTGTTGCCATTGCTACAGGCATCGTGGTGTCACGCTCGTCGTTTGGTATGGCTTCATTC
AGCTCCGGTTCCCAACGATCAAGGCGAGTTACATGATCCCCCATGTTGTGCAAAAAAGCGGTTAGCTCCT
TCGGTCCTCCGATCGTTGTCAGAAGTAAGTTGGCCGCAGTGTTATCACTCATGGTTATGGCAGCACTGCA
TAATTCTCTTACTGTCATGCCATCCGTAAGATGCTTTTCTGTGACTGGTGAGTACTCAACCAAGTCATTC
TGAGAATAGTGTATGCGGCGACCGAGTTGCTCTTGCCCGGCGTCAATACGGGATAATACCGCGCCACATA
GCAGAACTTTAAAAGTGCTCATCATTGGAAAACGTTCTTCGGGGCGAAAACTCTCAAGGATCTTACCGCT
GTTGAGATCCAGTTCGATGTAACCCACTCGTGCACCCAACTGATCTTCAGCATCTTTTACTTTCACCAGC
GTTTCTGGGTGAGCAAAAACAGGAAGGCAAAATGCCGCAAAAAAGGGAATAAGGGCGACACGGAAATGTT
GAATACTCATACTCTTCCTTTTTCAATATTATTGAAGCATTTATCAGGGTTATTGTCTCATGAGCGGATA
CATATTTGAATGTATTTAGAAAAATAAACAAATAGGGGTTCCGCGCACATTTCCCCGAAAAGTGCCACCT
AAATTGTAAGCGTTAATATTTTGTTAAAATTCGCGTTAAATTTTTGTTAAATCAGCTCATTTTTTAACCA
ATAGGCCGAAATCGGCAAAATCCCTTATAAATCAAAAGAATAGACCGAGATAGGGT
[37 nt withheld, positions 6077-6113]
AAAGAACGTGGACTCCAACGTCAAAGG
[49 nt withheld, positions 6141-6189]
T
[91 nt withheld, positions 6191-6281]
G
[124 nt withheld, positions 6283-6406]
CCCATTCGCCATTCAGGCTGCGCAACTGTTGGGAAGGGCGATCGGTGCGGGCCTCTTCGCTATTACGCCA
